>Addgene plasmid #171292 | pFTK020 | addgene full sequence | sequence record 349836 | Addgene NGS Result
GTGGCTCTTCAGTGGACGAAAGGGCCTCGTGATACGCCTATTTTTATAGGTTAATGTCATGATAATAATG
GTTTCTTAGACGTCAGGTGGCACTTTTCGGGGAAATGTGCGCGGAACCCCTATTTGTTTATTTTTCTAAA
TACATTCAAATATGTATCCGCTCATGAGACAATAACCCTGATAAATGCTTCAATAATATTGAAAAAGGAA
GAGTATGCGCTCACGCAACTGGTCCAGAACCTTGACCGAACGCAGCGGTGGTAACGGCGCAGTGGCGGTT
TTCATGGCTTGTTATGACTGTTTTTTTTTGGGGTACAGTCTATGCCTCGGGCATCCAAGCAGCAAGCGCG
TTACGCCGTGGGTCGATGTTTGATGTTATGGAGCAGCAACGATGTTACGCAGCAGGGCAGTCGCCCTAAA
ACAAAGTTAAACATCATGAGGGAAGCGGTGATCGCCGAAGTATCGACTCAACTATCAGAGGTAGTTGGCG
TCATCGAGCGCCATCTCGAACCGACGTTGCTGGCCGTACATTTGTACGGCTCCGCAGTGGATGGCGGCCT
GAAGCCACACAGCGATATTGATTTGCTGGTTACGGTGACCGTAAGGCTTGATGAAACAACGCGGCGAGCT
TTGATCAACGACCTTTTGGAAACTTCGGCTTCCCCTGGAGAGAGCGAGATTCTCCGCGCTGTAGAAGTCA
CCATTGTTGTGCACGACGACATCATTCCGTGGCGTTATCCAGCTAAGCGCGAACTGCAATTTGGAGAATG
GCAGCGCAATGACATTCTTGCAGGTATCTTCGAGCCAGCCACGATCGACATTGATCTGGCTATCTTGCTG
ACAAAAGCAAGAGAACATAGCGTTGCCTTGGTAGGTCCAGCGGCGGAGGAACTCTTTGATCCGGTTCCTG
AACAGGATCTATTTGAGGCGCTAAATGAAACCTTAACGCTATGGAACTCGCCGCCCGACTGGGCTGGCGA
TGAGCGAAATGTAGTGCTTACGTTGTCCCGCATTTGGTACAGCGCAGTAACCGGCAAAATCGCGCCGAAG
GATGTCGCTGCCGACTGGGCAATGGAGCGCCTGCCGGCCCAGTATCAGCCCGTCATACTTGAAGCTAGAC
AGGCTTATCTTGGACAAGAAGAAGATCGCTTGGCCTCGCGCGCAGATCAGTTGGAAGAATTTGTCCATTA
CGTAAAAGGCGAGATCACCAAGGTAGTCGGCAAATAACTGTCAGACCAAGTTTACTCATATATACTTTAG
ATTGATTTAAAACTTCATTTTTAATTTAAAAGGATCTAGGTGAAGATCCTTTTTGATAATCTCATGACCA
AAATCCCTTAACGTGAGTTTTCGTTCCACTGAGCGTCAGACCCCGTAGAAAAGATCAAAGGATCTTCTTG
AGATCCTTTTTTTCTGCGCGTAATCTGCTGCTTGCAAACAAAAAAACCACCGCTACCAGCGGTGGTTTGT
TTGCCGGATCAAGAGCTACCAACTCTTTTTCCGAAGGTAACTGGCTTCAGCAGAGCGCAGATACCAAATA
CTGTTCTTCTAGTGTAGCCGTAGTTAGGCCACCACTTCAAGAACTCTGTAGCACCGCCTACATACCTCGC
TCTGCTAATCCTGTTACCAGTGGCTGCTGCCAGTGGCGATAAGTCGTGTCTTACCGGGTTGGACTCAAGA
CGATAGTTACCGGATAAGGCGCAGCGGTCGGGCTGAACGGGGGGTTCGTGCACACAGCCCAGCTTGGAGC
GAACGACCTACACCGAACTGAGATACCTACAGCGTGAGCTATGAGAAAGCGCCACGCTTCCCGAAGGGAG
AAAGGCGGACAGGTATCCGGTAAGCGGCAGGGTCGGAACAGGAGAGCGCACGAGGGAGCTTCCAGGGGGA
AACGCCTGGTATCTTTATAGTCCTGTCGGGTTTCGCCACCTCTGACTTGAGCGTCGATTTTTGTGATGCT
CGTCAGGGGGGCGGAGCCTATGGAAAAACGCCAGCAACGCGGCCTTTTTACGGTTCCTGGCCTTTTGCTG
GCCTTTTGCTCACATGTTCTTTCCTGCGTTATCCCCTGATTCTGTGGATAACCGTATTACCGCCTTTGAG
TGAGCTGATACCGCTCGCCGCAGCCGAACGACCGAGCGCAGCGAGTCAGTGAGCGAGGAAGCGGAAGAGC
GCCCAATACGCAAACCGCCTCTCCCCGCGCGTTGGCCGATTCATTAATCACTCTGTGGTCTCAGGAGACG
TCGCTCTCCCCGATGACATACAGGAGGGGTCAGGGCATTCGAGAAATACCGTGGATACAGTTGGGCATTT
CTAGGGCTGAATGGGAAGGAGAGAGTTTTGAAATAGGCGTTCCGTTCTGCTTAGGGTATTTGGGAACAAT
CAATGTTCAATGTACATTTAATCCACGATTTTATAAAACGTCATCCTTTGCCCTCCCTTCTTATTTGCCA
ATACCAAAAATCTTACTGCAGTGGTTCGGTAATCGCAGAGTTAAATCTGGGCTCGGTGGCAGATCTGCGA
TGCTCCATAACCGTTCAGATGTTGATTGGAACTGGGTGCGGTAGACAGCTCGCAGACCGAGTGAACGATG
CATGCGGAACCGCACGAGGGCGTATACCTAAGACACTTTGAGATGCATGCGGAACCGCACGAGGGCCACG
GCCGGAACACTGTAAGTCCCTGATGCATGCGGAACCGCACGAGGGCTCGTATTTCTTCGCCTGTGTGATG
CATGCGGAACCGCACGAGGGCGTAGCTACCATCCAATAACCTACAGGATGCATGCGGAACCGCACGAGGG
CCTGAAAAGCTGATTGTGATAGTTCCCACTTGTCCGTCCGCATCGGCATCCGCAGCTCGGGATAGTTCCG
ACCTAGGATTGGATGCATGCGGAACCGCACGAGGGCGGATCGGAAATTGACACACCACTCCTCTATACGC
ACCGTTCAAGAGGTACGCGTATAGAGCCGTATAGAGCAGAGAAGGAGCACTTTCTGGTACTGTCCGCACG
GGATGTCCGCACGGAGAGCCACAAACGAGCGATGCCCCGTACGTGCTCTCCTATACCAGGATCGCATTAT
AGCATAGCTGAACATCTATATAAAGACCCCCAAGGTTCTCAGTCTCACCAACATCATCAACCAACAATCA
ACAGTTCTCTACTCAGTTAAAATGTGAGACCACGAA
Features (pLannotate 1.2.2; 6 found; start..end, strand, type, name):
    110..214     +  promoter       AmpR promoter: bla
    205..285     -  CDS            int (fragment): INT2_ECOLX - Protein inferred from homology: Swiss-Prot protein existence level 3. Putative integrase believed to be involved in the insertion of antibiotic resistance genes into plasmids and transposons. From Escherichia coli.
    373..429     +  CDS            GmR (fragment): gentamycin acetyltransferase; aacC1; confers resistance to gentamycin
    436..1224    +  CDS            aadA: S3AD_ECOLX - Experimental evidence at protein level: Swiss-Prot protein existence level 1. Mediates bacterial resistance to the antibiotics streptomycin and spectinomycin. From Escherichia coli.
   1398..1986    +  rep_origin     ori: high-copy-number ColE1/pMB1/pBR322/pUC origin of replication
   2169..2218    +  CDS            lacI (fragment): lac repressor; lacI; The lac repressor binds to the lac operator to inhibit transcription in E. coli. This inhibition can be relieved by adding lactose or isopropyl-β-D-thiogalactopyranoside (IPTG).
