[The description below was written by a language model from this plasmid's Addgene catalogue record and pLannotate feature annotations shown in this document.]
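Description:
pFTK020 is a level 0 (LVL0) part plasmid from the Fungal Modular Cloning ToolKit, a synthetic biology collection for assembling genetic constructs for filamentous fungi. It is built on the pICH41295 backbone, a MoClo-style entry vector used to hold a single standardised DNA part that can later be combined with other parts into transcription units. The plasmid is about 3.2 kb and is maintained in E. coli at high copy through a ColE1/pUC-type origin of replication. Selection is by spectinomycin, conferred by the aadA aminoglycoside adenylyltransferase gene, which the annotation places downstream of a bla (AmpR) promoter. Short fragments annotated as an integrase, a gentamicin acetyltransferase and lacI appear to be remnants of the resistance cassette's origin and of the backbone, not functional genes.

The stored part is a promoter described as PalcA syn_NoCrea, linked to locus ANIA_08979, with the source listed only broadly as Penicillium, Aspergillus or other fungal sources. alcA is the well-known alcohol dehydrogenase promoter of Aspergillus nidulans, which is alcohol-inducible and normally subject to carbon catabolite repression through CreA. The name suggests a synthetic variant lacking CreA binding sites, although the record does not spell this out. The automated feature table does not annotate the promoter itself; it presumably lies in the unannotated region beyond the origin. The flanking cloning sites and overhangs are also not recorded. The plasmid carries no fungal marker or coding sequence, so it serves as a donor of a promoter module for hierarchical assembly of fungal expression constructs, not as an expression vector.
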