Addgene plasmid #171292: pFTK020
Purpose: Part Plasmid Entry Vector (LVL0) from the Fungal Modular Cloning ToolKit.
Depositing lab: Arnold Driessen. Depositing organization: University of Groningen. Publication: Modular Synthetic Biology Toolkit for Filamentous Fungi. Mozsik L, Pohl C, Meyer V, Bovenberg RAL, Nygard Y, Driessen AJM. ACS Synth Biol. 2021 Nov 2. doi: 10.1021/acssynbio.1c00260. PubMed 34726388.
Backbone
  Vector backbone: pICH41295
  Vector type: Bacterial Expression, Yeast Expression, Synthetic Biology
Growth in bacteria
  Bacterial resistance: Spectinomycin, 50 μg/mL
  Growth temperature: 37°C
  Growth strain: DH5alpha
  Copy number: High Copy
Gene/Insert
  Gene/Insert name: PalcA syn_NoCrea (ANIA_08979) promoter
  Species: Penicillium, Aspergillus, or other fungal sources
  Mutation: n/a
  Cloning method: Restriction Enzyme; 5′ cloning site Unknown (unknown if destroyed)
Terms and licenses: Academic/Nonprofit Terms; Industry Terms: Not Available to Industry
How to cite: pFTK020 was a gift from Arnold Driessen (Addgene plasmid # 171292 ; http://n2t.net/addgene:171292 ; RRID:Addgene_171292)
